Addgene plasmid #190911: pYTK001_E2Aq(2nd)
Purpose: 2A peptide E2A cloned in yeast MoClo entry vector (pYTK001) for use as the second 2A peptide in quad-cistronic construct assembly
Depositing lab: Zhen Wang. Depositing organization: University at Buffalo (SUNY Buffalo). Publication: A Well-Characterized Polycistronic-Like Gene Expression System in Yeast. Mukherjee M, Wang ZQ. Biotechnol Bioeng. 2022 Sep 27. doi: 10.1002/bit.28247. PubMed 36168285.
Backbone
  Vector backbone: pYTK001
  Backbone manufacturer: John Deuber
  Backbone size w/o insert (bp): 1641
  Total vector size (bp): 1706
Growth in bacteria
  Bacterial resistance: Chloramphenicol, 25 μg/mL
  Growth temperature: 37°C
  Growth strain: DH5alpha
  Copy number: Unknown
Gene/Insert
  Gene/Insert name: E2A (alt name: Equine Rhinitis B 2A peptide)
  Species: Synthetic
  Insert size (bp): 66
  Cloning method: Unknown
  Sequencing primers: 5′ CCTTTTTACGGTTCCTGGCC; 3′ CTTGGACTCCTGTTGATAGATCC
Resource information
  A portion of this plasmid was derived from a plasmid made by: Addgene plasmid #65108
Terms and licenses: Academic/Nonprofit Terms; Industry Terms: Not Available to Industry
How to cite: pYTK001_E2Aq(2nd) was a gift from Zhen Wang (Addgene plasmid # 190911 ; http://n2t.net/addgene:190911 ; RRID:Addgene_190911)
