[The description below was written by a language model from this plasmid's Addgene catalogue record and pLannotate feature annotations shown in this document.]
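Description:
pYTK001_E2Aq(2nd) is a small bacterial part-storage plasmid from the yeast MoClo (modular cloning) system, built on the pYTK001 entry vector. It carries no yeast replication or selection elements in the annotated features. It is maintained in E. coli through a high-copy ColE1/pUC-type origin of replication and selected with chloramphenicol, conferred by the cat (chloramphenicol acetyltransferase) gene under its native cat promoter, with a phage lambda t0 terminator downstream. These are the only features detected in the roughly 1.7 kb sequenced record. The catalogue lists a slightly smaller total size than the sequenced length, and the short insert itself is not picked up by the automated annotation.

The payload is a 66 bp synthetic sequence encoding E2A, recorded here as the equine rhinitis B 2A peptide. 2A peptides are short viral sequences that cause ribosomal "skipping" during translation, so that a single open reading frame transcribed from one promoter yields separate proteins. This lets several genes be expressed in a polycistronic-like fashion in eukaryotes. The part has no promoter or terminator of its own, because it is meant to be excised and joined in frame between coding sequences during hierarchical assembly. The name and stated purpose indicate that this version is formatted to serve specifically as the second of the 2A linkers in a four-gene (quad-cistronic) yeast expression construct. The record does not state the cloning method or the specific assembly overhangs that define that position.
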