Features (pLannotate 1.2.2; 4 found; start..end, strand, type, name):
    626..660     -  terminator     lambda t0 terminator: minimal transcription terminator from phage lambda (Scholtissek and Grosse, 1987)
    734..1390    -  CDS            cat: CAT_ECOLX - Experimental evidence at protein level: Swiss-Prot protein existence level 1. This enzyme is an effector of chloramphenicol resistance in bacteria. From Escherichia coli. This protein is used as a marker in many commonly used cloning vectors, such as pACYC184.
   1391..1488    -  promoter       cat promoter: promoter of the E. coli cat gene encoding chloramphenicol acetyltransferase
   1572..435     +  rep_origin     ori (across the origin): high-copy-number ColE1/pMB1/pBR322/pUC origin of replication
>Addgene plasmid #190911 | pYTK001_E2Aq(2nd) | addgene full sequence | sequence record 374548 | Addgene NGS Result
GTGTAGCCGTAGTTAGGCCACCACTTCAAGAACTCTGTAGCACCGCCTACATACCTCGCTCTGCTAATCC
TGTTACCAGTGGCTGCTGCCAGTGGCGATAAGTCGTGTCTTACCGGGTTGGACTCAAGACGATAGTTACC
GGATAAGGCGCAGCGGTCGGGCTGAACGGGGGGTTCGTGCACACAGCCCAGCTTGGAGCGAACGACCTAC
ACCGAACTGAGATACCTACAGCGTGAGCTATGAGAAAGCGCCACGCTTCCCGAAGGGAGAAAGGCGGACA
GGTATCCGGTAAGCGGCAGGGTCGGAACAGGAGAGCGCACGAGGGAGCTTCCAGGGGGAAACGCCTGGTA
TCTTTATAGTCCTGTCGGGTTTCGCCACCTCTGACTTGAGCGTCGATTTTTGTGATGCTCGTCAGGGGGG
CGGAGCCTATGGAAAAACGCCAGCAACGCGGCCTTTTTACGGTTCCTGGCCTTTTGCTGGCCTTTTGCTC
ACATGTTCTTTCCTGCGTTATCCCCTGATTCTGTGGATAACCGTAGTCGGGGTCTCGGTTCTGGTGGCGC
TACCAATTTCTCACTACTAAAACTGGCGGGTGACGTCGAATTGAATCCAGGAGGAGACCAGACCAATAAA
AAACGCCCGGCGGCAACCGAGCGTTCTGAACAAATCCAGATGGAGTTCTGAGGTCATTACTGGATCTATC
AACAGGAGTCCAAGCGAGCTCGATATCAAATTACGCCCCGCCCTGCCACTCATCGCAGTACTGTTGTAAT
TCATTAAGCATTCTGCCGACATGGAAGCCATCACAAACGGCATGATGAACCTGAATCGCCAGCGGCATCA
GCACCTTGTCGCCTTGCGTATAATATTTGCCCATGGTGAAAACGGGGGCGAAGAAGTTGTCCATATTGGC
CACGTTTAAATCAAAACTGGTGAAACTCACCCAGGGATTGGCTGAAACGAAAAACATATTCTCAATAAAC
CCTTTAGGGAAATAGGCCAGGTTTTCACCGTAACACGCCACATCTTGCGAATATATGTGTAGAAACTGCC
GGAAATCGTCGTGGTATTCACTCCAGAGCGATGAAAACGTTTCAGTTTGCTCATGGAAAACGGTGTAACA
AGGGTGAACACTATCCCATATCACCAGCTCACCGTCTTTCATTGCCATACGAAATTCCGGATGAGCATTC
ATCAGGCGGGCAAGAATGTGAATAAAGGCCGGATAAAACTTGTGCTTATTTTTCTTTACGGTCTTTAAAA
AGGCCGTAATATCCAGCTGAACGGTCTGGTTATAGGTACATTGAGCAACTGACTGAAATGCCTCAAAATG
TTCTTTACGATGCCATTGGGATATATCAACGGTGGTATATCCAGTGATTTTTTTCTCCATTTTAGCTTCC
TTAGCTCCTGAAAATCTCGATAACTCAAAAAATACGCCCGGTAGTGATCTTATTTCATTATGGTGAAAGT
TGGAACCTCTTACGTGCCCGATCAATCATGACCAAAATCCCTTAACGTGAGTTTTCGTTCCACTGAGCGT
CAGACCCCGTAGAAAAGATCAAAGGATCTTCTTGAGATCCTTTTTTTCTGCGCGTAATCTGCTGCTTGCA
AACAAAAAAACCACCGCTACCAGCGGTGGTTTGTTTGCCGGATCAAGAGCTACCAACTCTTTTTCCGAAG
GTAACTGGCTTCAGCAGAGCGCAGATACCAAATACTGTTCTTCTA
