>Addgene plasmid #190911 | pYTK001_E2Aq(2nd) | depositor partial sequence | sequence record 376264 | E2Aq_2nd
TCTGGTGGCGCTACCAATTTCTCACTACTAAAACTGGCGGGTGACGTCGAATTGAATCCAGGAGGA
